Addgene plasmid #219281: SFFV-RARA-Brd 355
Purpose: Transcription factor RARA with a specific barcode assigned.
Depositing lab: Filipe Pereira. Depositing organization: Center for Neuroscience and Cell Biology, University of Coimbra. Publication: A combinatorial transcription factor screening platform for immune cell reprogramming. Kurochkin I, Altman AR, Caiado I, Pertiga-Cabral D, Halitzki E, Minaeva M, Zimmermannova O, Henriques-Oliveira L, Klein D, Nair M, Oliveira D, Cajal LR, Knittel R, Feick C, Ringner M, Martin M, Cirovic B, Pires CF, Rosa FF, Sitnicka E, Theis FJ, Pereira CF. Cell Syst. 2026 Jan 21;17(1):101457. doi: 10.1016/j.cels.2025.101457. Epub 2026 Jan 14. PubMed 41539305.
Backbone
  Vector backbone: SFFV-MCS
  Backbone size w/o insert (bp): 6638
  Vector type: Lentiviral
Growth in bacteria
  Bacterial resistance: Ampicillin, 100 μg/mL
  Growth temperature: 37°C
  Growth strain: NEB Stable
  Copy number: High Copy
Gene/Insert
  Gene/Insert name: RARA
  Species: H. sapiens (human)
  Insert size (bp): 1374
  Entrez Gene: RARA (a.k.a. NR1B1, RAR, RARalpha)
  Promoter: The spleen focus-forming virus (SFFV) promoter
  Cloning method: Restriction Enzyme; 5′ cloning site Bsp119I (not destroyed); 3′ cloning site BstHI (not destroyed)
Terms and licenses: Academic/Nonprofit Terms; Industry Terms: Not Available to Industry
Depositor comments: Barcode sequence cloned into XbaI restriction site. Design of plasmid is as follows: SFFV-[TF sequence]-WPRE-[Barcode sequence].
How to cite: SFFV-RARA-Brd 355 was a gift from Filipe Pereira (Addgene plasmid # 219281 ; http://n2t.net/addgene:219281 ; RRID:Addgene_219281)
