[The description below was written by a language model from this plasmid's Addgene catalogue record and pLannotate feature annotations shown in this document.]
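Description:
SFFV-RARA-Brd 355 is a third-generation-style, self-inactivating HIV-1 lentiviral transfer plasmid built on the SFFV-MCS backbone and carrying the human retinoic acid receptor alpha (RARA, also known as NR1B1) together with a construct-specific DNA barcode. It is propagated in E. coli as a high-copy plasmid through a ColE1/pUC-type origin with ampicillin selection (AmpR). The backbone also retains an f1 origin, lac promoter/operator and lacZα remnants, and flanking T7 and T3 promoters. No mammalian selection marker or fluorescent reporter appears in the feature table.

The viral cassette starts with an RSV promoter fused to a truncated 5' LTR, which drives Tat-independent production of the genomic RNA in packaging cells. This is followed by the Ψ packaging signal with a partial gag sequence, the Rev response element for nuclear export of unspliced RNA, and the cPPT/CTS, which aids nuclear import of the provirus. Internally, the spleen focus-forming virus (SFFV) promoter, which is strong in haematopoietic and many other cell types, drives the RARA coding sequence cloned between multiple cloning site remnants. A WPRE downstream enhances transcript stability and expression. According to the depositor, the barcode was inserted at an XbaI site after the WPRE, giving the layout SFFV–TF–WPRE–barcode. The barcode itself is not annotated in the feature table. The cassette ends with a ΔU3 3' LTR, which inactivates LTR promoter activity after integration, followed by an SV40 polyadenylation signal and SV40 origin.

The plasmid belongs to a barcoded transcription factor collection made for combinatorial screening in immune cell reprogramming. A barcode placed in this position would presumably allow the delivered factor to be identified from transcript or proviral sequencing in pooled experiments.
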