Features (pLannotate 1.2.2; 29 found; start..end, strand, type, name):
     94..112     -  promoter       T7 promoter: promoter for bacteriophage T7 RNA polymerase
    120..275     +  CDS            lacZα (fragment): LacZα fragment of β-galactosidase; lacZ fragment
    280..708     +  rep_origin     f1 ori (sequence partly withheld): f1 bacteriophage origin of replication; arrow indicates direction of (+) strand synthesis
    761..865     +  promoter       AmpR promoter: bla
    866..1726    +  CDS            AmpR: β-lactamase; bla; confers resistance to ampicillin, carbenicillin, and related antibiotics
   1897..2485    +  rep_origin     ori: high-copy-number ColE1/pMB1/pBR322/pUC origin of replication
   2668..2760    +  CDS            lacI (fragment): lac repressor; lacI; The lac repressor binds to the lac operator to inhibit transcription in E. coli. This inhibition can be relieved by adding lactose or isopropyl-β-D-thiogalactopyranoside (IPTG).
   2773..2794    +  protein_bind   CAP binding site: CAP binding activates transcription in the presence of cAMP. E. coli catabolite activator protein
   2809..2839    +  promoter       lac promoter: promoter for the E. coli lac operon
   2847..2863    +  protein_bind   lac operator: The lac repressor binds to the lac operator to inhibit transcription in E. coli. This inhibition can be relieved by adding lactose or isopropyl-β-D-thiogalactopyranoside (IPTG). lac repressor encoded by lacI
   2908..2926    +  promoter       T3 promoter: promoter for bacteriophage T3 RNA polymerase
   2954..3180    +  promoter       RSV promoter: Rous sarcoma virus enhancer/promoter
   3181..3361    +  LTR            5' LTR (truncated): truncated 5' long terminal repeat (LTR) from HIV-1
   3408..3533    +  misc_feature   HIV-1 Ψ: packaging signal of human immunodeficiency virus type 1
   3517..3880    +  CDS            HIV-1 gag (fragment): gag protein from human immunodeficiency virus 1; gag
   4026..4259    +  misc_feature   RRE: The Rev response element (RRE) of HIV-1 allows for Rev-dependent mRNA export from the nucleus to the cytoplasm.
   4636..4736    +  CDS            Rev (fragment): human immunodeficiency virus 1 (HIV-1) Rev protein; rev; enhances nuclear export of unspliced and incompletely spliced viral mRNAs
   4755..4872    +  misc_feature   cPPT/CTS: central polypurine tract and central termination sequence of HIV-1
   4906..5307    +  promoter       SFFV promoter: spleen focus-forming virus long terminal repeat (LTR) promoter
   5317..5340    +  misc_feature   MCS (fragment): pBluescript multiple cloning site
   5464..6735    +  CDS            RARA (fragment): RARA_HUMAN - Also known as NR1B1. Experimental evidence at protein level: Swiss-Prot protein existence level 1. Receptor for retinoic acid (PubMed:19850744, PubMed:16417524, PubMed:20215566). Retinoic acid receptors bind as heterodimers to their target response elements in response to their ligands, all-trans or 9- cis retinoic acid, and regulate gene expression in various biological processes (PubMed:28167758). The RXR/RAR heterodimers bind to the retinoic acid response elements (RARE) composed of tandem 5'-AGGTCA-3' sites known as DR1-DR5 (PubMed:28167758). In the absence of ligand, the RXR-
   6746..6771    +  misc_feature   MCS (fragment): pBluescript multiple cloning site
   6771..6830    +  CDS            S (fragment): HBSAG_WHV6 - Experimental evidence at transcript level: Swiss-Prot protein existence level 2. The middle envelope protein plays an important role in the budding of the virion. It is involved in the induction of budding in a nucleocapsid independent way. In this process the majority of envelope proteins bud to form subviral lipoprotein particles of 22 nm of diameter that do not contain a nucleocapsid (By similarity). From Woodchuck hepatitis B virus (isolate w64/pWS23) (WHV).
   6962..7365    +  misc_feature   WPRE: woodchuck hepatitis virus posttranscriptional regulatory element
   7423..7482    +  CDS            nef (fragment): NEF_HV1Z2 - Experimental evidence at protein level: Swiss-Prot protein existence level 1. Extracellular Nef protein targets CD4(+) T-lymphocytes for apoptosis by interacting with CXCR4 surface receptors. From Human immunodeficiency virus type 1 group M subtype D (isolate Z2/CDC-Z34) (HIV-1).
   7484..7717    +  LTR            3' LTR (ΔU3): self-inactivating 3' long terminal repeat (LTR) from HIV-1
   7789..7910    +  polyA_signal   SV40 poly(A) signal: SV40 polyadenylation signal
   7929..7950    +  rep_origin     SV40 ori (fragment): SV40 origin of replication
   7950..73      +  rep_origin     SV40 ori (across the origin): SV40 origin of replication
>Addgene plasmid #219281 | SFFV-RARA-Brd 355 | addgene full sequence | sequence record 449036 | Addgene NGS Result
ATTTATGCAGAGGCCGAGGCCGCCTCGGCCTCTGAGCTATTCCAGAAGTAGTGAGGAGGCTTTTTTGGAG
GCCTAGGGACGTACCCAATTCGCCCTATAGTGAGTCGTATTACGCGCGCTCACTGGCCGTCGTTTTACAA
CGTCGTGACTGGGAAAACCCTGGCGTTACCCAACTTAATCGCCTTGCAGCACATCCCCCTTTCGCCAGCT
GGCGTAATAGCGAAGAGGCCCGCACCGATCGCCCTTCCCAACAGTTGCGCAGCCTGAATGGCGAATGGG
[124 nt withheld, positions 280-403]
C
[91 nt withheld, positions 405-495]
A
[49 nt withheld, positions 497-545]
CCTTTGACGTTGGAGTCCACGTTCTTT
[37 nt withheld, positions 573-609]
ACCCTATCTCGGTCTATTCTTTTGATTTATAAGGGATTTTGCCGATTTCGGCCTATTGGTTAAAAAATGA
GCTGATTTAACAAAAATTTAACGCGAATTTTAACAAAATATTAACGCTTACAATTTAGGTGGCACTTTTC
GGGGAAATGTGCGCGGAACCCCTATTTGTTTATTTTTCTAAATACATTCAAATATGTATCCGCTCATGAG
ACAATAACCCTGATAAATGCTTCAATAATATTGAAAAAGGAAGAGTATGAGTATTCAACATTTCCGTGTC
GCCCTTATTCCCTTTTTTGCGGCATTTTGCCTTCCTGTTTTTGCTCACCCAGAAACGCTGGTGAAAGTAA
AAGATGCTGAAGATCAGTTGGGTGCACGAGTGGGTTACATCGAACTGGATCTCAACAGCGGTAAGATCCT
TGAGAGTTTTCGCCCCGAAGAACGTTTTCCAATGATGAGCACTTTTAAAGTTCTGCTATGTGGCGCGGTA
TTATCCCGTATTGACGCCGGGCAAGAGCAACTCGGTCGCCGCATACACTATTCTCAGAATGACTTGGTTG
AGTACTCACCAGTCACAGAAAAGCATCTTACGGATGGCATGACAGTAAGAGAATTATGCAGTGCTGCCAT
AACCATGAGTGATAACACTGCGGCCAACTTACTTCTGACAACGATCGGAGGACCGAAGGAGCTAACCGCT
TTTTTGCACAACATGGGGGATCATGTAACTCGCCTTGATCGTTGGGAACCGGAGCTGAATGAAGCCATAC
CAAACGACGAGCGTGACACCACGATGCCTGTAGCAATGGCAACAACGTTGCGCAAACTATTAACTGGCGA
ACTACTTACTCTAGCTTCCCGGCAACAATTAATAGACTGGATGGAGGCGGATAAAGTTGCAGGACCACTT
CTGCGCTCGGCCCTTCCGGCTGGCTGGTTTATTGCTGATAAATCTGGAGCCGGTGAGCGTGGGTCTCGCG
GTATCATTGCAGCACTGGGGCCAGATGGTAAGCCCTCCCGTATCGTAGTTATCTACACGACGGGGAGTCA
GGCAACTATGGATGAACGAAATAGACAGATCGCTGAGATAGGTGCCTCACTGATTAAGCATTGGTAACTG
TCAGACCAAGTTTACTCATATATACTTTAGATTGATTTAAAACTTCATTTTTAATTTAAAAGGATCTAGG
TGAAGATCCTTTTTGATAATCTCATGACCAAAATCCCTTAACGTGAGTTTTCGTTCCACTGAGCGTCAGA
CCCCGTAGAAAAGATCAAAGGATCTTCTTGAGATCCTTTTTTTCTGCGCGTAATCTGCTGCTTGCAAACA
AAAAAACCACCGCTACCAGCGGTGGTTTGTTTGCCGGATCAAGAGCTACCAACTCTTTTTCCGAAGGTAA
CTGGCTTCAGCAGAGCGCAGATACCAAATACTGTTCTTCTAGTGTAGCCGTAGTTAGGCCACCACTTCAA
GAACTCTGTAGCACCGCCTACATACCTCGCTCTGCTAATCCTGTTACCAGTGGCTGCTGCCAGTGGCGAT
AAGTCGTGTCTTACCGGGTTGGACTCAAGACGATAGTTACCGGATAAGGCGCAGCGGTCGGGCTGAACGG
GGGGTTCGTGCACACAGCCCAGCTTGGAGCGAACGACCTACACCGAACTGAGATACCTACAGCGTGAGCT
ATGAGAAAGCGCCACGCTTCCCGAAGGGAGAAAGGCGGACAGGTATCCGGTAAGCGGCAGGGTCGGAACA
GGAGAGCGCACGAGGGAGCTTCCAGGGGGAAACGCCTGGTATCTTTATAGTCCTGTCGGGTTTCGCCACC
TCTGACTTGAGCGTCGATTTTTGTGATGCTCGTCAGGGGGGCGGAGCCTATGGAAAAACGCCAGCAACGC
GGCCTTTTTACGGTTCCTGGCCTTTTGCTGGCCTTTTGCTCACATGTTCTTTCCTGCGTTATCCCCTGAT
TCTGTGGATAACCGTATTACCGCCTTTGAGTGAGCTGATACCGCTCGCCGCAGCCGAACGACCGAGCGCA
GCGAGTCAGTGAGCGAGGAAGCGGAAGAGCGCCCAATACGCAAACCGCCTCTCCCCGCGCGTTGGCCGAT
TCATTAATGCAGCTGGCACGACAGGTTTCCCGACTGGAAAGCGGGCAGTGAGCGCAACGCAATTAATGTG
AGTTAGCTCACTCATTAGGCACCCCAGGCTTTACACTTTATGCTTCCGGCTCGTATGTTGTGTGGAATTG
TGAGCGGATAACAATTTCACACAGGAAACAGCTATGACCATGATTACGCCAAGCGCGCAATTAACCCTCA
CTAAAGGGAACAAAAGCTGGAGCTGCAAGCTTAATGTAGTCTTATGCAATACTCTTGTAGTCTTGCAACA
TGGTAACGATGAGTTAGCAACATGCCTTACAAGGAGAGAAAAAGCACCGTGCATGCCGATTGGTGGAAGT
AAGGTGGTACGATCGTGCCTTATTAGGAAGGCAACAGACGGGTCTGACATGGATTGGACGAACCACTGAA
TTGCCGCATTGCAGAGATATTGTATTTAAGTGCCTAGCTCGATACATAAACGGGTCTCTCTGGTTAGACC
AGATCTGAGCCTGGGAGCTCTCTGGCTAACTAGGGAACCCACTGCTTAAGCCTCAATAAAGCTTGCCTTG
AGTGCTTCAAGTAGTGTGTGCCCGTCTGTTGTGTGACTCTGGTAACTAGAGATCCCTCAGACCCTTTTAG
TCAGTGTGGAAAATCTCTAGCAGTGGCGCCCGAACAGGGACTTGAAAGCGAAAGGGAAACCAGAGGAGCT
CTCTCGACGCAGGACTCGGCTTGCTGAAGCGCGCACGGCAAGAGGCGAGGGGCGGCGACTGGTGAGTACG
CCAAAAATTTTGACTAGCGGAGGCTAGAAGGAGAGAGATGGGTGCGAGAGCGTCAGTATTAAGCGGGGGA
GAATTAGATCGCGATGGGAAAAAATTCGGTTAAGGCCAGGGGGAAAGAAAAAATATAAATTAAAACATAT
AGTATGGGCAAGCAGGGAGCTAGAACGATTCGCAGTTAATCCTGGCCTGTTAGAAACATCAGAAGGCTGT
AGACAAATACTGGGACAGCTACAACCATCCCTTCAGACAGGATCAGAAGAACTTAGATCATTATATAATA
CAGTAGCAACCCTCTATTGTGTGCATCAAAGGATAGAGATAAAAGACACCAAGGAAGCTTTAGACAAGAT
AGAGGAAGAGCAAAACAAAAGTAAGACCACCGCACAGCAAGCGGCCGCTGATCTTCAGACCTGGAGGAGG
AGATATGAGGGACAATTGGAGAAGTGAATTATATAAATATAAAGTAGTAAAAATTGAACCATTAGGAGTA
GCACCCACCAAGGCAAAGAGAAGAGTGGTGCAGAGAGAAAAAAGAGCAGTGGGAATAGGAGCTTTGTTCC
TTGGGTTCTTGGGAGCAGCAGGAAGCACTATGGGCGCAGCGTCAATGACGCTGACGGTACAGGCCAGACA
ATTATTGTCTGGTATAGTGCAGCAGCAGAACAATTTGCTGAGGGCTATTGAGGCGCAACAGCATCTGTTG
CAACTCACAGTCTGGGGCATCAAGCAGCTCCAGGCAAGAATCCTGGCTGTGGAAAGATACCTAAAGGATC
AACAGCTCCTGGGGATTTGGGGTTGCTCTGGAAAACTCATTTGCACCACTGCTGTGCCTTGGAATGCTAG
TTGGAGTAATAAATCTCTGGAACAGATTTGGAATCACACGACCTGGATGGAGTGGGACAGAGAAATTAAC
AATTACACAAGCTTAATACACTCCTTAATTGAAGAATCGCAAAACCAGCAAGAAAAGAATGAACAAGAAT
TATTGGAATTAGATAAATGGGCAAGTTTGTGGAATTGGTTTAACATAACAAATTGGCTGTGGTATATAAA
ATTATTCATAATGATAGTAGGAGGCTTGGTAGGTTTAAGAATAGTTTTTGCTGTACTTTCTATAGTGAAT
AGAGTTAGGCAGGGATATTCACCATTATCGTTTCAGACCCACCTCCCAACCCCGAGGGGACCCGACAGGC
CCGAAGGAATAGAAGAAGAAGGTGGAGAGAGAGACAGAGACAGATCCATTCGATTAGTGAACGGATCTCG
ACGGTATCGGTTAACTTTTAAAAGAAAAGGGGGGATTGGGGGGTACAGTGCAGGGGAAAGAATAGTAGAC
ATAATAGCAACAGACATACAAACTAAAGAATTACAAAAACAAATTACAAAAATTCAAAATTTTATCGATC
ACGAGACTAGCCTCGAGCTGGCTGCAGTAACGCCATTTTGCAAGGCATGGAAAAATACCAAACCAAGAAT
AGAGAAGTTCAGATCAAGGGCGGGTACATGAAAATAGCTAACGTTGGGCCAAACAGGATATCTGCGGTGA
GCAGTTTCGGCCCCGGCCCGGGGCCAAGAACAGATGGTCACCGCAGTTTCGGCCCCGGCCCGAGGCCAAG
AACAGATGGTCCCCAGATATGGCCCAACCCTCAGCAGTTTCTTAAGACCCATCAGATGTTTCCAGGCTCC
CCCAAGGACCTGAAATGACCCTGCGCCTTATTTGAATTAACCAATCAGCCTGCTTCTCGCTTCTGTTCGC
GCGCTTCTGCTTCCCGAGCTCTATAAAAGAGCTCACAACCCCTCACTCGGCGCGCCAGTCCTCCGACAGA
CTGAGTCGGCCGGTCGAATCAAGCTTATCGATACCGTCGACGGATCCGCTAGCCCGCGGTTCGAAATGTA
CGAGAGTGTAGAAGTGGGGGGTCCCACCCCTAATCCCTTCCTAGTGGTGGATTTTTATAACCAGAACCGG
GCCTGTTTGCTCCCAGAGAAGGGGCTCCCCGCCCCGGGTCCGTACTCCACCCCGCTCCGGACTCCGCTTT
GGAATGGCTCAAACCACTCCATTGAGACCCAGAGCAGCAGTTCTGAAGAGATAGTGCCCAGCCCTCCCTC
GCCACCCCCTCTACCCCGCATCTACAAGCCTTGCTTTGTCTGTCAGGACAAGTCCTCAGGCTACCACTAT
GGGGTCAGCGCCTGTGAGGGCTGCAAGGGCTTCTTCCGCCGCAGCATCCAGAAGAACATGGTGTACACGT
GTCACCGGGACAAGAACTGCATCATCAACAAGGTGACCCGGAACCGCTGCCAGTACTGCCGACTGCAGAA
GTGCTTTGAAGTGGGCATGTCCAAGGAGTCTGTGAGAAACGACCGAAACAAGAAGAAGAAGGAGGTGCCC
AAGCCCGAGTGCTCTGAGAGCTACACGCTGACGCCGGAGGTGGGGGAGCTCATTGAGAAGGTGCGCAAAG
CGCACCAGGAAACCTTCCCTGCCCTCTGCCAGCTGGGCAAATACACTACGAACAACAGCTCAGAACAACG
TGTCTCTCTGGACATTGACCTCTGGGACAAGTTCAGTGAACTCTCCACCAAGTGCATCATTAAGACTGTG
GAGTTCGCCAAGCAGCTGCCCGGCTTCACCACCCTCACCATCGCCGACCAGATCACCCTCCTCAAGGCTG
CCTGCCTGGACATCCTGATCCTGCGGATCTGCACGCGGTACACGCCCGAGCAGGACACCATGACCTTCTC
GGACGGGCTGACCCTGAACCGGACCCAGATGCACAACGCTGGCTTCGGCCCCCTCACCGACCTGGTCTTT
GCCTTCGCCAACCAGCTGCTGCCCCTGGAGATGGATGATGCGGAGACGGGGCTGCTCAGCGCCATCTGCC
TCATCTGCGGAGACCGCCAGGACCTGGAGCAGCCGGACCGGGTGGACATGCTGCAGGAGCCGCTGCTGGA
GGCGCTAAAGGTCTACGTGCGGAAGCGGAGGCCCAGCCGCCCCCACATGTTCCCCAAGATGCTAATGAAG
ATTACTGACCTGCGAAGCATCAGCGCCAAGGGGGCTGAGCGGGTGATCACGCTGAAGATGGAGATCCCGG
GCTCCATGCCGCCTCTCATCCAGGAAATGTTGGAGAACTCAGAGGGCCTGGACACTCTGAGCGGACAGCC
GGGGGGTGGGGGGCGGGACGGGGGTGGCCTGGCCCCCCCGCCAGGCAGCTGTAGCCCCAGCCTCAGCCCC
AGCTCCAACAGAAGCAGCCCGGCCACCCACTCCCCGTGAACCGGTCGGATCCCCCGGGCTGCAGGAATTC
GAGCATCTTACCGCCATTTATTCCCATATTTGTTCTGTTTTTCTTGATTTGGGTATACATTTAAATGTTA
ATAAAACAAAATGGTGGGGCAATCATTTACATTTTTAGGGATATGTAATTACTAGTTCAGGTGTATTGCC
ACAAGACAAACATGTTAAGAAACTTTCCCGTTATTTACGCTCTGTTCCTGTTAATCAACCTCTGGATTAC
AAAATTTGTGAAAGATTGACTGATATTCTTAACTATGTTGCTCCTTTTACGCTGTGTGGATATGCTGCTT
TAATGCCTCTGTATCATGCTATTGCTTCCCGTACGGCTTTCGTTTTCTCCTCCTTGTATAAATCCTGGTT
GCTGTCTCTTTATGAGGAGTTGTGGCCCGTTGTCCGTCAACGTGGCGTGGTGTGCTCTGTGTTTGCTGAC
GCAACCCCCACTGGCTGGGGCATTGCCACCACCTGTCAACTCCTTTCTGGGACTTTCGCTTTCCCCCTCC
CGATCGCCACGGCAGAACTCATCGCCGCCTGCCTTGCCCGCTGCTGGACAGGGGCTAGGTTGCTGGGCAC
TGATAATTCCGTGGTGTTGTCGGGGAAGCTGACGTCCTTTGCAATTCGATATCAAGCTGTACCTTCTAGA
TGTACACAAATCTTAGCGCTTCTAGACCAATGACTTACAAGGCAGCTGTAGATCTTAGCCACTTTTTAAA
AGAAAAGGGGGGACTGGAAGGGCTAATTCACTCCCAACGAAGACAAGATCTGCTTTTTGCTTGTACTGGG
TCTCTCTGGTTAGACCAGATCTGAGCCTGGGAGCTCTCTGGCTAACTAGGGAACCCACTGCTTAAGCCTC
AATAAAGCTTGCCTTGAGTGCTTCAAGTAGTGTGTGCCCGTCTGTTGTGTGACTCTGGTAACTAGAGATC
CCTCAGACCCTTTTAGTCAGTGTGGAAAATCTCTAGCAGTAGTAGTTCATGTCATCTTATTATTCAGTAT
TTATAACTTGCAAAGAAATGAATATCAGAGAGTGAGAGGAACTTGTTTATTGCAGCTTATAATGGTTACA
AATAAAGCAATAGCATCACAAATTTCACAAATAAAGCATTTTTTTCACTGCATTCTAGTTGTGGTTTGTC
CAAACTCATCAATGTATCTTATCATGTCTGGCTCTAGCTATCCCGCCCCTAACTCCGCCCATCCCGCCCC
TAACTCCGCCCAGTTCCGCCCATTCTCCGCCCCATGGCTGACTAATTTTTTTT
