>Addgene plasmid #219281 | SFFV-RARA-Brd 355 | depositor partial sequence | sequence record 428323 | TF ORF
ATGTACGAGAGTGTAGAAGTGGGGGGTCCCACCCCTAATCCCTTCCTAGTGGTGGATTTTTATAACCAGA
ACCGGGCCTGTTTGCTCCCAGAGAAGGGGCTCCCCGCCCCGGGTCCGTACTCCACCCCGCTCCGGACTCC
GCTTTGGAATGGCTCAAACCACTCCATTGAGACCCAGAGCAGCAGTTCTGAAGAGATAGTGCCCAGCCCT
CCCTCGCCACCCCCTCTACCCCGCATCTACAAGCCTTGCTTTGTCTGTCAGGACAAGTCCTCAGGCTACC
ACTATGGGGTCAGCGCCTGTGAGGGCTGCAAGGGCTTCTTCCGCCGCAGCATCCAGAAGAACATGGTGTA
CACGTGTCACCGGGACAAGAACTGCATCATCAACAAGGTGACCCGGAACCGCTGCCAGTACTGCCGACTG
CAGAAGTGCTTTGAAGTGGGCATGTCCAAGGAGTCTGTGAGAAACGACCGAAACAAGAAGAAGAAGGAGG
TGCCCAAGCCCGAGTGCTCTGAGAGCTACACGCTGACGCCGGAGGTGGGGGAGCTCATTGAGAAGGTGCG
CAAAGCGCACCAGGAAACCTTCCCTGCCCTCTGCCAGCTGGGCAAATACACTACGAACAACAGCTCAGAA
CAACGTGTCTCTCTGGACATTGACCTCTGGGACAAGTTCAGTGAACTCTCCACCAAGTGCATCATTAAGA
CTGTGGAGTTCGCCAAGCAGCTGCCCGGCTTCACCACCCTCACCATCGCCGACCAGATCACCCTCCTCAA
GGCTGCCTGCCTGGACATCCTGATCCTGCGGATCTGCACGCGGTACACGCCCGAGCAGGACACCATGACC
TTCTCGGACGGGCTGACCCTGAACCGGACCCAGATGCACAACGCTGGCTTCGGCCCCCTCACCGACCTGG
TCTTTGCCTTCGCCAACCAGCTGCTGCCCCTGGAGATGGATGATGCGGAGACGGGGCTGCTCAGCGCCAT
CTGCCTCATCTGCGGAGACCGCCAGGACCTGGAGCAGCCGGACCGGGTGGACATGCTGCAGGAGCCGCTG
CTGGAGGCGCTAAAGGTCTACGTGCGGAAGCGGAGGCCCAGCCGCCCCCACATGTTCCCCAAGATGCTAA
TGAAGATTACTGACCTGCGAAGCATCAGCGCCAAGGGGGCTGAGCGGGTGATCACGCTGAAGATGGAGAT
CCCGGGCTCCATGCCGCCTCTCATCCAGGAAATGTTGGAGAACTCAGAGGGCCTGGACACTCTGAGCGGA
CAGCCGGGGGGTGGGGGGCGGGACGGGGGTGGCCTGGCCCCCCCGCCAGGCAGCTGTAGCCCCAGCCTCA
GCCCCAGCTCCAACAGAAGCAGCCCGGCCACCCACTCCCCGTGA
