>Addgene plasmid #219281 | SFFV-RARA-Brd 355 | depositor partial sequence | sequence record 428324 | Barcode sequence
TGTACACAAATCTTAGCGCT
